Addgene plasmid #114619: pTWIN1-His6-Ssp-Htt2-90(A2C)-37Q-P80C
Purpose: Bacterial expression of Htt fragment containing amino acids 2-90, with A2C & P80C cysteine mutations and a 37 polyQ repeat
Depositing lab: Hilal Lashuel. Depositing organization: Swiss Federal Institute of Technology (EPFL). Publication: Monomeric Huntingtin Exon 1 Has Similar Overall Structural Features for Wild-Type and Pathological Polyglutamine Lengths. Warner JB 4th, Ruff KM, Tan PS, Lemke EA, Pappu RV, Lashuel HA. J Am Chem Soc. 2017 Oct 18;139(41):14456-14469. doi: 10.1021/jacs.7b06659. Epub 2017 Oct 9. PubMed 28937758.
Backbone
  Vector backbone: pTWIN1
  Backbone manufacturer: NEB
  Vector type: Bacterial Expression
Growth in bacteria
  Bacterial resistance: Ampicillin, 100 μg/mL
  Growth temperature: 30°C
  Growth strain: NEB Stable
  Copy number: Low Copy
Gene/Insert
  Gene/Insert name: Huntingtin Exon1 fragment
  Species: H. sapiens (human)
  Mutation: A2C, P80C; 37 polyQ repeat
  Entrez Gene: HTT (a.k.a. HD, IT15, LOMARS)
  Tag / fusion protein: His6-Ssp DnaB intein (N terminal on backbone)
  Cloning method: Ligation Independent Cloning
  Sequencing primers: 5′ T7; 3′ T7-Term
Terms and licenses: Academic/Nonprofit Terms; Industry Terms: Not Available to Industry
How to cite: pTWIN1-His6-Ssp-Htt2-90(A2C)-37Q-P80C was a gift from Hilal Lashuel (Addgene plasmid # 114619 ; http://n2t.net/addgene:114619 ; RRID:Addgene_114619)
