[The description below was written by a language model from this plasmid's Addgene catalogue record and pLannotate feature annotations shown in this document.]
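Description:
pTWIN1-His6-Ssp-Htt2-90(A2C)-37Q-P80C is a bacterial expression plasmid built on the NEB pTWIN1 intein-fusion backbone, designed to produce a fragment of human huntingtin exon 1 in E. coli. It is selected with ampicillin through the β-lactamase gene. It replicates from a ColE1/pMB1-type origin, and the accompanying rop gene fits the catalogue's low-copy designation. An M13 phage origin is also present, along with remnants of pBR322 such as bom and tetracycline-resistance fragments, which are backbone leftovers rather than functional markers.

The expression cassette consists of a T7 promoter with an adjacent lac operator, the T7 gene 10 ribosome binding site and a T7 terminator. The plasmid also carries lacI, so transcription is repressed until induced with IPTG in a host supplying T7 RNA polymerase. The open reading frame encodes an N-terminal His6 tag and the Ssp DnaB intein, followed by Htt residues 2–90 with a 37-glutamine tract and two engineered cysteines, A2C and P80C. The feature table labels the intein region as dnaB fragments by homology to a mycobacterial entry, whereas the catalogue identifies it as Ssp DnaB. The Htt insert itself is not annotated and presumably occupies the gap between the intein and a short fragment the tool matched to the SET1 tag just before the terminator.

In pTWIN1 designs, the Ssp DnaB intein cleaves at its C-terminus. This releases the downstream protein without residual tag residues, which here would expose the A2C cysteine at the N-terminus. The record states only bacterial expression as the purpose. The two cysteines are plausibly intended for site-specific labelling in the structural comparison of wild-type and pathological polyQ lengths described in the associated publication.
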