Features (pLannotate 1.2.2; 21 found; start..end, strand, type, name):
     13..99      +  terminator     rrnB T1 terminator: Escherichia coli rrnB; transcription terminator T1 from the E. coli rrnB gene
    234..252     +  promoter       T7 promoter: promoter for bacteriophage T7 RNA polymerase
    253..277     +  protein_bind   lac operator: The lac repressor binds to the lac operator to inhibit transcription in E. coli. This inhibition can be relieved by adding lactose or isopropyl-β-D-thiogalactopyranoside (IPTG). lac repressor encoded by lacI
    292..314     +  RBS            RBS: efficient ribosome binding site from bacteriophage T7 gene 10 (Olins and Rangwala, 1989)
    343..690     +  CDS            dnaB (fragment): DNAB_MYCTU - Experimental evidence at protein level: Swiss-Prot protein existence level 1. The intein is an endonuclease. From Mycobacterium tuberculosis (strain ATCC 25618 / H37Rv).
    676..825     +  CDS            dnaB (fragment): DNAB_MYCTU - Experimental evidence at protein level: Swiss-Prot protein existence level 1. The intein is an endonuclease. From Mycobacterium tuberculosis (strain ATCC 25618 / H37Rv).
   1141..1190    +  CDS            SET1 (fragment): solubility-enhancement tag derived from T7 phage gene 10B
   1198..1245    +  terminator     T7 terminator: transcription terminator for bacteriophage T7 RNA polymerase
   1305..1409    +  promoter       AmpR promoter: bla
   1410..2270    +  CDS            AmpR: β-lactamase; bla; confers resistance to ampicillin, carbenicillin, and related antibiotics
   2312..2825    -  rep_origin     M13 ori (sequence partly withheld): M13 bacteriophage origin of replication; arrow indicates direction of (+) strand synthesis
   2936..3524    +  rep_origin     ori: high-copy-number ColE1/pMB1/pBR322/pUC origin of replication
   3701..3791    -  misc_feature   bom (fragment): basis of mobility region from pBR322
   3893..4084    -  CDS            rop: Rop protein, which maintains plasmids at low copy number; rop
   4125..4235    +  CDS            mbeC (fragment): MBEC_ECOLX - Experimental evidence at protein level: Swiss-Prot protein existence level 1. Required for efficient mobilization of ColE1 plasmid and is thus essential to promote the specific transfer of the plasmid during conjugation. Probably functions by inducing DNA bending, helping the MbeA relaxase to melt the DNA around the nic site and cleave the phosphodiester bond. Binds specifically double-stranded DNA (dsDNA) containing the ColE1 oriT but does not recognize the inverted repeat (IR). From Escherichia coli.
   4270..4592    -  CDS            TcR (fragment): tetracycline efflux protein; tet; confers resistance to tetracycline
   4607..4628    -  protein_bind   CAP binding site: CAP binding activates transcription in the presence of cAMP. E. coli catabolite activator protein
   4641..5723    -  CDS            lacI: lac repressor; lacI; The lac repressor binds to the lac operator to inhibit transcription in E. coli. This inhibition can be relieved by adding lactose or isopropyl-β-D-thiogalactopyranoside (IPTG).
   5724..5801    -  promoter       lacI promoter: lacI
   5809..5902    -  CDS            TcR (fragment): tetracycline efflux protein; tet; confers resistance to tetracycline
   5954..6040    +  terminator     rrnB T1 terminator: Escherichia coli rrnB; transcription terminator T1 from the E. coli rrnB gene
>Addgene plasmid #114619 | pTWIN1-His6-Ssp-Htt2-90(A2C)-37Q-P80C | addgene full sequence | sequence record 222659 | Addgene NGS Result
TTCCCCAGGCATCAAATAAAACGAAAGGCTCAGTCGAAAGACTGGGCCTTTCGTTTTATCTGTTGTTTGT
CGGTGAACGCTCTCCTGAGTAGGACAAATCCGCCGGGAGCGGATTTGAACGTTGCGAAGCAACGGCCCGG
AGGGTGGCGGGCAGGACGCCCGCCATAAACTGCCAGGAATTGGGGATCGGAATTAATTCCCGGTTTAAAC
CGGGGATCTCGATCCCGCGAAATTAATACGACTCACTATAGGGGAATTGTGAGCGGATAACAATTCCCCT
CTAGAAATAATTTTGTTTAACTTTAAGAAGGAGATATACATATGCATCATCATCATCACCATAGCGGTGC
AATTAGCGGTGATAGCCTGATTAGCCTGGCAAGCACCGGTAAACGTGTTAGCATTAAAGATCTGCTGGAT
GAGAAAGATTTTGAGATTTGGGCCATTAACGAGCAGACCATGAAACTGGAAAGCGCAAAAGTTAGCCGTG
TTTTTTGCACCGGTAAAAAACTGGTGTATATCCTGAAAACCCGTCTGGGTCGTACCATTAAAGCAACCGC
AAATCATCGTTTTCTGACCATTGATGGTTGGAAACGTCTGGATGAACTGAGCCTGAAAGAACATATTGCA
CTGCCTCGTAAACTGGAAAGTAGCAGCCTGCAACTGAGTCCGGAAATTGAAAAACTGAGCCAGAGCGATA
TCTATTGGGATAGCATTGTTAGCATTACCGAAACCGGTGTTGAAGAAGTTTTTGATCTGACCGTTCCGGG
TCCGCACAATTTTGTTGCAAATGATATTATTGTGCACAACTGCACCCTGGAAAAACTGATGAAAGCATTT
GAAAGCCTGAAAAGCTTTCAGCAGCAGCAACAACAGCAGCAACAGCAACAGCAGCAGCAGCAGCAACAAC
AGCAGCAGCAACAGCAACAACAACAACAACAGCAGCAACAACAGCAACAGCAGCAGCAACCGCCTCCGCC
TCCGCCACCTCCTCCTCCACCACAGCTGCCTCAGCCTCCGCCTCAGGCACAGCCTCTGCTGCCACAGCCT
CAGCCACCTCCACCGCCTCCACCTCCACCTCCGGGTTGCGCAGTTGCAGAAGAACCGCTGCATCGTCCGT
AACTGCAGGAAGGGGATCCGGCTGCTAACAAAGCCCGAAAGGAAGCTGAGTTGGCTGCTGCCACCGCTGA
GCAATAACTAGCATAACCCCTTGGGGCCTCTAAACGGGTCTTGAGGGGTTTTTTGCTGAAAGGAGGAACT
ATATCCGGATAACTACGTCAGGTGGCACTTTTCGGGGAAATGTGCGCGGAACCCCTATTTGTTTATTTTT
CTAAATACATTCAAATATGTATCCGCTCATGAGACAATAACCCTGATAAATGCTTCAATAATATTGAAAA
AGGAAGAGTATGAGTATTCAACATTTCCGTGTCGCCCTTATTCCCTTTTTTGCGGCATTTTGCCTTCCTG
TTTTTGCTCACCCAGAAACGCTGGTGAAAGTAAAAGATGCTGAAGATCAGTTGGGTGCACGAGTGGGTTA
CATCGAACTGGATCTCAACAGCGGTAAGATCCTTGAGAGTTTTCGCCCCGAAGAACGTTTCCCAATGATG
AGCACTTTTAAAGTTCTGCTATGTGGCGCGGTATTATCCCGTGTTGACGCCGGGCAAGAGCAACTCGGTC
GCCGCATACACTATTCTCAGAATGACTTGGTTGAGTACTCACCAGTCACAGAAAAGCATCTTACGGATGG
CATGACAGTAAGAGAATTATGCAGTGCTGCCATAACCATGAGTGATAACACTGCGGCCAACTTACTTCTG
ACAACGATCGGAGGACCGAAGGAGCTAACCGCTTTTTTGCACAACATGGGGGATCATGTAACTCGCCTTG
ATCGTTGGGAACCGGAGCTGAATGAAGCCATACCAAACGACGAGCGTGACACCACGATGCCTGTAGCAAT
GGCAACAACGTTGCGCAAACTATTAACTGGCGAACTACTTACTCTAGCTTCCCGGCAACAATTAATAGAC
TGGATGGAGGCGGATAAAGTTGCAGGACCACTTCTGCGCTCGGCCCTTCCGGCTGGCTGGTTTATTGCTG
ATAAATCTGGAGCCGGTGAGCGTGGGTCTCGCGGTATCATTGCAGCACTGGGGCCAGATGGTAAGCCCTC
CCGTATCGTAGTTATCTACACGACGGGGAGTCAGGCAACTATGGATGAACGAAATAGACAGATCGCTGAG
ATAGGTGCCTCACTGATTAAGCATTGGTAACTGTCAGACCAAGTTTACTCATATATACTTTAGATTGATT
[38 nt withheld, positions 2311-2348]
A
[37 nt withheld, positions 2350-2386]
ATTTTGTTAAAATTCGCGTTAAATTTTTGTTAAATCAGCTCATTTTTTAACCAATAGGCCGAAATCGGCA
AAATCCCTTATAAATCAAAAGAATAGCCCGAGATAGGGT
[37 nt withheld, positions 2496-2532]
AAAGAACGTGGACTCCAACGTCAAAGG
[141 nt withheld, positions 2560-2700]
G
[125 nt withheld, positions 2702-2826]
AAAGGATCTAGGTGAAGATCCTTTTTGATAATCTCATGACCAAAATCCCTTAACGTGAGTTTTCGTTCCA
CTGAGCGTCAGACCCCGTAGAAAAGATCAAAGGATCTTCTTGAGATCCTTTTTTTCTGCGCGTAATCTGC
TGCTTGCAAACAAAAAAACCACCGCTACCAGCGGTGGTTTGTTTGCCGGATCAAGAGCTACCAACTCTTT
TTCCGAAGGTAACTGGCTTCAGCAGAGCGCAGATACCAAATACTGTCCTTCTAGTGTAGCCGTAGTTAGG
CCACCACTTCAAGAACTCTGTAGCACCGCCTACATACCTCGCTCTGCTAATCCTGTTACCAGTGGCTGCT
GCCAGTGGCGATAAGTCGTGTCTTACCGGGTTGGACTCAAGACGATAGTTACCGGATAAGGCGCAGCGGT
CGGGCTGAACGGGGGGTTCGTGCACACAGCCCAGCTTGGAGCGAACGACCTACACCGAACTGAGATACCT
ACAGCGTGAGCTATGAGAAAGCGCCACGCTTCCCGAAGGGAGAAAGGCGGACAGGTATCCGGTAAGCGGC
AGGGTCGGAACAGGAGAGCGCACGAGGGAGCTTCCAGGGGGAAACGCCTGGTATCTTTATAGTCCTGTCG
GGTTTCGCCACCTCTGACTTGAGCGTCGATTTTTGTGATGCTCGTCAGGGGGGCGGAGCCTATGGAAAAA
CGCCAGCAACGCGGCCTTTTTACGGTTCCTGGCCTTTTGCTGGCCTTTTGCTCACATGTTCTTTCCTGCG
TTATCCCCTGATTCTGTGGATAACCGTATTACCGCCTTTGAGTGAGCTGATACCGCTCGCCGCAGCCGAA
CGACCGAGCGCAGCGAGTCAGTGAGCGAGGAAGCTATGGTGCACTCTCAGTACAATCTGCTCTGATGCCG
CATAGTTAAGCCAGTATACACTCCGCTATCGCTACGTGACTGGGTCATGGCTGCGCCCCGACACCCGCCA
ACACCCGCTGACGCGCCCTGACGGGCTTGTCTGCTCCCGGCATCCGCTTACAGACAAGCTGTGACCGTCT
CCGGGAGCTGCATGTGTCAGAGGTTTTCACCGTCATCACCGAAACGCGCGAGGCAGCTGCGGTAAAGCTC
ATCAGCGTGGTCGTGCAGCGATTCACAGATGTCTGCCTGTTCATCCGCGTCCAGCTCGTTGAGTTTCTCC
AGAAGCGTTAATGTCTGGCTTCTGATAAAGCGGGCCATGTTAAGGGCGGTTTTTTCCTGTTTGGTCACTG
ATGCCTCCGTGTAAGGGGGATTTCTGTTCATGGGGGTAATGATACCGATGAAACGAGAGAGGATGCTCAC
GATACGGGTTACTGATGATGAACATGCCCGGTTACTGGAACGTTGTGAGGGTAAACAACTGGCGGTATGG
ATGCGGCGGGACCAGAGAAAAATCACTCAGGGTCAATGCCAGCCGAACGCCAGCAAGACGTAGCCCAGCG
CGTCGGCCGCCATGCCGGCGATAATGGCCTGCTTCTCGCCGAAACGTTTGGTGGCGGGACCAGTGACGAA
GGCTTGAGCGAGGGCGTGCAAGATTCCGAATACCGCAAGCGACAGGCCGATCATCGTCGCGCTCCAGCGA
AAGCGGTCCTCGCCGAAAATGACCCAGAGCGCTGCCGGCACCTGTCCTACGAGTTGCATGATAAAGAAGA
CAGTCATAAGTGCGGCGACGATAGTCATGCCCCGCGCCCACCGGAAGGAGCTGACTGGGTTGAAGGCTCT
CAAGGGCATCGGTCGAGATCCCGGTGCCTAATGAGTGAGCTAACTTACATTAATTGCGTTGCGCTCACTG
CCCGCTTTCCAGTCGGGAAACCTGTCGTGCCAGCTGCATTAATGAATCGGCCAACGCGCGGGGAGAGGCG
GTTTGCGTATTGGGCGCCAGGGTGGTTTTTCTTTTCACCAGTGAGACGGGCAACAGCTGATTGCCCTTCA
CCGCCTGGCCCTGAGAGAGTTGCAGCAAGCGGTCCACGCTGGTTTGCCCCAGCAGGCGAAAATCCTGTTT
GATGGTGGTTAACGGCGGGATATAACATGAGCTGTCTTCGGTATCGTCGTATCCCACTACCGAGATATCC
GCACCAACGCGCAGCCCGGACTCGGTAATGGCGCGCATTGCGCCCAGCGCCATCTGATCGTTGGCAACCA
GCATCGCAGTGGGAACGATGCCCTCATTCAGCATTTGCATGGTTTGTTGAAAACCGGACATGGCACTCCA
GTCGCCTTCCCGTTCCGCTATCGGCTGAATTTGATTGCGAGTGAGATATTTATGCCAGCCAGCCAGACGC
AGACGCGCCGAGACAGAACTTAATGGGCCCGCTAACAGCGCGATTTGCTGGTGACCCAATGCGACCAGAT
GCTCCACGCCCAGTCGCGTACCGTCTTCATGGGAGAAAATAATACTGTTGATGGGTGTCTGGTCAGAGAC
ATCAAGAAATAACGCCGGAACATTAGTGCAGGCAGCTTCCACAGCAATGGCATCCTGGTCATCCAGCGGA
TAGTTAATGATCAGCCCACTGACGCGTTGCGCGAGAAGATTGTGCACCGCCGCTTTACAGGCTTCGACGC
CGCTTCGTTCTACCATCGACACCACCACGCTGGCACCCAGTTGATCGGCGCGAGATTTAATCGCCGCGAC
AATTTGCGACGGCGCGTGCAGGGCCAGACTGGAGGTGGCAACGCCAATCAGCAACGACTGTTTGCCCGCC
AGTTGTTGTGCCACGCGGTTGGGAATGTAATTCAGCTCCGCCATCGCCGCTTCCACTTTTTCCCGCGTTT
TCGCAGAAACGTGGCTGGCCTGGTTCACCACGCGGGAAACGGTCTGATAAGAGACACCGGCATACTCTGC
GACATCGTATAACGTTACTGGTTTCACATTCACCACCCTGAATTGACTCTCTTCCGGGCGCTATCATGCC
ATACCGCGAAAGGTTTTGCGCCATTCGATGGTGTCCGGGATCTCGACGCTCTCCCTTATGCGACTCCTGC
ATTAGGAAGCAGCCCAGTAGTAGGTTGAGGCCGTTGAGCACCGCCGCCGCAAGGAATGGTGCATGCCGGC
ATGCCGCCCTTTCGTCTTCAAGAATTAATTCCCAATTCCCCAGGCATCAAATAAAACGAAAGGCTCAGTC
GAAAGACTGGGCCTTTCGTTTTATCTGTTGTTTGTCGGTGAACGCTCTCCTGAGTAGGACAAATCCGCCG
GGAGCGGATTTGAACGTTGCGAAGCAACGGCCCGGAGGGTGGCGGGCAGGACGCCCGCCATAAACTGCCA
GGAATTAA
